>Addgene plasmid #170877 | pUPD2+pAtUbq10 | addgene full sequence | sequence record 339540 | Addgene NGS Result
TAGAGCGATGAGTGGTCTCGGGAGGTCGACGAGTCAGTAATAAACGGCGTCAAAGTGGTTGCAGCCGGCA
CACACGAGTCGTGTTTATCAACTCAAAGCACAAATACTTTTCCTCAACCTAAAAATAAGGCAATTAGCCA
AAAACAACTTTGCGTGTAAACAACGCTCAATACACGTGTCATTTTATTATTAGCTATTGCTTCACCGCCT
TAGCTTTCTCGTGACCTAGTCGTCCTCGTCTTTTCTTCTTCTTCTTCTATAAAACAATACCCAAAGAGCT
CTTCTTCTTCACAATTCAGATTTCAATTTCTCAAAATCTTAAAAACTTTCTCTCAATTCTCTCTACCGTG
ATCAAGGTAAATTTCTGTGTTCCTTATTCTCTCAAAATCTTCGATTTTGTTTTCGTTCGATCCCAATTTC
GTATATGTTCTTTGGTTTAGATTCTGTTAATCTTAGATCGAAGATGATTTTCTGGGTTTGATCGTTAGAT
ATCATCTTAATTCTCGATTAGGGTTTCATAGATATCATCCGATTTGTTCAAATAATTTGAGTTTTGTCGA
ATAATTACTCTTCGATTTGTGATTTCTATCTAGATCTGGTGTTAGTTTCTAGTTTGTGCGATCGAATTTG
TCGATTAATCTGAGTTTTTCTGATTAACAGAATGTGAGACCACTCATCGCGACTAGTAGCGGCCGCTGCA
GTCCGGCAAAAAAGGGCAAGGTGTCACCACCCTGCCCTTTTTCTTTAAAACCGAAAAGATTACTTCGCGT
TATGCAGGCTTCCTCGCTCACTGACTCGCTGCGCTCGGTCGTTCGGCTGCGGCGAGCGGTATCAGCTCAC
TCAAAGGCGGTAATACGGTTATCCACAGAATCAGGGGATAACGCAGGAAAGAACATGTGAGCAAAAGGCC
AGCAAAAGGCCAGGAACCGTAAAAAGGCCGCGTTGCTGGCGTTTTTCCACAGGCTCCGCCCCCCTGACGA
GCATCACAAAAATCGACGCTCAAGTCAGAGGTGGCGAAACCCGACAGGACTATAAAGATACCAGGCGTTT
CCCCCTGGAAGCTCCCTCGTGCGCTCTCCTGTTCCGACCCTGCCGCTTACCGGATACCTGTCCGCCTTTC
TCCCTTCGGGAAGCGTGGCGCTTTCTCATAGCTCACGCTGTAGGTATCTCAGTTCGGTGTAGGTCGTTCG
CTCCAAGCTGGGCTGTGTGCACGAACCCCCCGTTCAGCCCGACCGCTGCGCCTTATCCGGTAACTATCGT
CTTGAGTCCAACCCGGTAAGACACGACTTATCGCCACTGGCAGCAGCCACTGGTAACAGGATTAGCAGAG
CGAGGTATGTAGGCGGTGCTACAGAGTTCTTGAAGTGGTGGCCTAACTACGGCTACACTAGAAGAACAGT
ATTTGGTATCTGCGCTCTGCTGAAGCCAGTTACCTTCGGAAAAAGAGTTGGTAGCTCTTGATCCGGCAAA
CAAACCACCGCTGGTAGCGGTGGTTTTTTTGTTTGCAAGCAGCAGATTACGCGCAGAAAAAAAGGATCTC
AAGAAGATCCTTTGATCTTTTCTACGGGGTCTGACGCTCAGTGGAACGAAAACTCACGTTAAGGGATTTT
GGTCATGAGATTATCAAAAAGGATCTTCACCTAGATCCTTTTAAATTAAAAATGAAGTTTTAAATCAATC
TAAAGTATATATGAGTAAACTTGGTCTGACAGCTCGAGGCTTGGATTCTCACCAATAAAAAACGCCCGGC
GGCAACCGAGCGTTCTGAACAAATCCAGATGGAGTTCTGAGGTCATTACTGGATCTATCAACAGGAGTCC
AAGCGAGCTCGATATCAAATTACGCCCCGCCCTGCCACTCGTCGCAGTACTGTTGTAATTCATTAAGCAT
TCTGCCGACATGGAAGCCATCACAAACGGCATGATGAACCTGAATCGCCAGCGGCATCAGCACCTTGTCG
CCTTGCGTATAATATTTGCCCATGGTGAAAACGGGGGCGAAGAAGTTGTCCATATTGGCCACGTTTAAAT
CAAAACTGGTGAAACTCACCCAGGGATTGGCTGATACGAAAAACATATTCTCAATAAACCCTTTAGGGAA
ATAGGCCAGGTTTTCACCGTAACACGCCACATCTTGCGAATATATGTGTAGAAACTGCCGGAAATCGTCG
TGGTATTCACTCCAGAGTGATGAAAACGTTTCAGTTTGCTCATGGAAAACGGTGTAACAAGGGTGAACAC
TATCCCATATCACCAGCTCACCGTCTTTCATTGCCATACGAAATTCCGGATGAGCATTCATCAGGCGGGC
AAGAATGTGAATAAAGGCCGGATAAAACTTGTGCTTATTTTTCTTTACGGTCTTTAAAAAGGCCGTAATA
TCCAGCTGAACGGTCTGGTTATAGGTACATTGAGCAACTGACTGAAATGCCTCAAAATGTTCTTTACGAT
GCCATTGGGATATATCAACGGTGGTATATCCAGTGATTTTTTTCTCCATTTTAGCTTCCTTAGCTCCTGA
AAATCTCGATAACTCAAAAAATACGCCCGGTAGTGATCTTATTTCATTATGGTGAAAGTTGGAACCTCTT
ACGTGCCCGATCAACTCGAGTGCCACCTGACGTCTAAGAAACCATTATTATCATGACATTAACCTATAAA
AATAGGCGTATCACGAGGCAGAATTTCAGATAAAAAAAATCCTTAGCTTTCGCTAAGGATGATTTCTGGA
ATTCGCGGCCGCTTC
Features (pLannotate 1.2.2; 8 found; start..end, strand, type, name):
    682..701     +  misc_feature   BioBrick suffix: universal suffix for all parts
    702..759     +  terminator     his operon terminator: This putative transcriptin terminator from the E. coli his operon has a 2-bp deletion introduced during synthesis. Its efficiency has not been determined.
    954..1542    -  rep_origin     ori: high-copy-number ColE1/pMB1/pBR322/pUC origin of replication
   1725..1819    -  terminator     lambda t0 terminator: transcription terminator from phage lambda
   1843..2499    -  CDS            cat: CAT_ECOLX - Experimental evidence at protein level: Swiss-Prot protein existence level 1. This enzyme is an effector of chloramphenicol resistance in bacteria. From Escherichia coli. This protein is used as a marker in many commonly used cloning vectors, such as pACYC184.
   2500..2597    -  promoter       cat promoter: promoter of the E. coli cat gene encoding chloramphenicol acetyltransferase
   2683..2726    -  terminator     bacterial terminator: putative bacterial transcription terminator
   2729..5       +  misc_feature   BioBrick prefix (across the origin): BioBrick prefix for parts that do not start with "ATG"
