[The description below was written by a language model from this plasmid's Addgene catalogue record and pLannotate feature annotations shown in this document.]
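Description:
pUPD2+pAtUbq10 is a level-0 "Phytobrick" part plasmid that stores the Arabidopsis thaliana Ubiquitin 10 promoter (pAtUBQ10) as a standardized module for Golden Gate-style assembly of plant expression constructs. The backbone is pUPD2, a small (about 2.1 kb) universal part domestication vector. It is catalogued under plant expression, but the plasmid itself contains no plant selection marker, T-DNA borders or coding payload, so it serves as a part donor rather than a functional expression vector. It is propagated in E. coli from a high-copy ColE1/pUC-type origin and selected with chloramphenicol through a cat gene driven by its native promoter and followed by the lambda t0 terminator.

The 636 bp promoter insert was cloned with the type IIS enzyme Esp3I, which destroyed both cloning sites. It carries a single 441C>T substitution that removes an internal BbsI site, making the part compatible with type IIS assembly. The depositor notes that the insert can be released by BsaI digestion, the usual way a Phytobrick is transferred into a transcriptional unit alongside a coding sequence and terminator. The automated feature table does not annotate the promoter itself. The insert presumably lies in the unannotated region between the BioBrick prefix and suffix, which is flanked by the his operon terminator and another putative bacterial terminator that insulate it from read-through transcription. The associated work describes a ratiometric dual-color luciferase reporter for characterizing plant transcriptional regulatory elements, a context in which UBQ10 is commonly used as a strong constitutive promoter, although the record does not state its exact role there.
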