Addgene plasmid #170877: pUPD2+pAtUbq10
Purpose: Phytobrick - pAtUBQ10
Depositing lab: Markita Landry. Depositing organization: University of California, Berkeley. Publication: A Ratiometric Dual Color Luciferase Reporter for Fast Characterization of Transcriptional Regulatory Elements in Plants. Gonzalez-Grandio E, Demirer GS, Ma W, Brady S, Landry MP. ACS Synth Biol. 2021 Sep 14. doi: 10.1021/acssynbio.1c00248. PubMed 34520169.
Backbone
  Vector backbone: pUPD2
  Backbone manufacturer: Diego Orzaez Lab
  Backbone size w/o insert (bp): 2105
  Vector type: Plant Expression
Growth in bacteria
  Bacterial resistance: Chloramphenicol, 25 μg/mL
  Growth temperature: 37°C
  Growth strain: DH5alpha
  Copy number: High Copy
Gene/Insert
  Gene/Insert name: pAtUBQ10 (alt name: Arabidopsis thaliana Ubiquitin 10 promoter)
  Species: A. thaliana (mustard weed)
  Insert size (bp): 636
  Mutation: 441C>T to remove BbsI restriction site
  Cloning method: Restriction Enzyme; 5′ cloning site Esp3I (destroyed during cloning); 3′ cloning site Esp3I (destroyed during cloning)
  Sequencing primers: 5′ ATAGGCGTATCACGAGGCAG; 3′ CGAGTCAGTGAGCGAGGAAG
Terms and licenses: Academic/Nonprofit Terms; Industry Terms: Not Available to Industry
Depositor comments: Insert can be excised by BsaI digestion . Please visit https://www.biorxiv.org/content/10.1101/2021.05.26.443018v2 to read the preprint on bioRxiv
How to cite: pUPD2+pAtUbq10 was a gift from Markita Landry (Addgene plasmid # 170877 ; http://n2t.net/addgene:170877 ; RRID:Addgene_170877)
